Addgene plasmid #109021: pLenti-X1-Neo-GFP-ATL2-deltaTM
Purpose: stable lentiviral expression of cDNA
Depositing lab: Jacob Corn. Depositing organization: University of California, Berkeley. Publication: Atlastins remodel the endoplasmic reticulum for selective autophagy. Liang JR, Lingeman E, Ahmed S, Corn JE. J Cell Biol. 2018 Aug 24. pii: jcb.201804185. doi: 10.1083/jcb.201804185. PubMed 30143524.
Backbone
  Vector backbone: pLenti-X1-Neo
  Backbone manufacturer: Michael Rape
  Backbone size w/o insert (bp): 9005
  Vector type: Mammalian Expression, Lentiviral
  Selectable markers: Neomycin (select with G418) ; GFP
Growth in bacteria
  Bacterial resistance: Ampicillin, 100 μg/mL
  Growth temperature: 30°C
  Growth strain: NEB Stable
  Copy number: High Copy
Gene/Insert
  Gene/Insert name: ATL2-deltaTM
  Species: H. sapiens (human)
  Insert size (bp): 2172
  Mutation: truncated form without C-terminal ER transmembrane domain, delta477-583
  Entrez Gene: ATL2 (a.k.a. ARL3IP2, ARL6IP2, aip-2, atlastin2)
  Promoter: EIF-1a promoter
  Tag / fusion protein: eGFP (N terminal on insert)
  Cloning method: Ligation Independent Cloning
  Sequencing primers: 5′ AGCCTCAGACAGTGGTTCAA; 3′ agcagcgtatccacatagcgt
Terms and licenses: Academic/Nonprofit Terms; Industry Terms: Not Available to Industry
Depositor comments: This ATL2 construct has suspected genomic instability and/or leaky expression that results in bacteria toxicity if grown at 37'C. We recommend bacteria culture at 30'C for 24-36hrs and in large batch for significant yield.
How to cite: pLenti-X1-Neo-GFP-ATL2-deltaTM was a gift from Jacob Corn (Addgene plasmid # 109021 ; http://n2t.net/addgene:109021 ; RRID:Addgene_109021)
