[The description below was written by a language model from this plasmid's Addgene catalogue record and pLannotate feature annotations shown in this document.]
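Description:
pLenti-X1-Neo-GFP-ATL2-deltaTM is an HIV-1-based lentiviral transfer plasmid built on the pLenti-X1-Neo backbone for stable expression of a cDNA in mammalian cells. In bacteria it is maintained through a high-copy ColE1/pUC origin and ampicillin resistance (AmpR), and it also carries an f1 origin. The depositor notes that the plasmid is suspected to be unstable, or leaky enough to be toxic to bacteria, under standard culture conditions. The viral genome is transcribed from an RSV promoter fused to a truncated 5' LTR. This is followed by the Ψ packaging signal with a gag fragment, the RRE for Rev-dependent nuclear export, and the cPPT/CTS element. A second truncated LTR, an SV40 polyadenylation signal and an SV40 origin lie downstream. This layout matches a third-generation style vector that needs packaging functions supplied in trans.

The payload lies between attB1 and attB2 Gateway recombination scars, although the record lists ligation-independent cloning as the cloning method. The human EF-1α promoter drives EGFP fused to the N terminus of human atlastin-2 (ATL2). ATL2 is a GTPase that tethers and fuses endoplasmic reticulum membranes. This version is truncated (delta477-583) to remove the C-terminal ER transmembrane domain, and the feature table accordingly annotates only an ATL2 fragment. A WPRE follows the fusion to enhance transcript expression. A separate mouse PGK promoter drives NeoR, allowing G418 selection of transduced cells, and GFP fluorescence provides a second readout. The depositor and repository sequence records are the same length with identical features, differing only in their start coordinate. The associated work concerns atlastin-mediated ER remodelling in selective autophagy, where a mutant lacking its membrane anchor would plausibly serve to test the need for that domain, though the record does not state this.
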