Features (pLannotate 1.2.2; 33 found; start..end, strand, type, name):
     26..130     +  promoter       AmpR promoter: bla
    131..991     +  CDS            AmpR: β-lactamase; bla; confers resistance to ampicillin, carbenicillin, and related antibiotics
   1162..1750    +  rep_origin     ori: high-copy-number ColE1/pMB1/pBR322/pUC origin of replication
   1933..2025    +  CDS            lacI (fragment): lac repressor; lacI; The lac repressor binds to the lac operator to inhibit transcription in E. coli. This inhibition can be relieved by adding lactose or isopropyl-β-D-thiogalactopyranoside (IPTG).
   2038..2059    +  protein_bind   CAP binding site: CAP binding activates transcription in the presence of cAMP. E. coli catabolite activator protein
   2074..2104    +  promoter       lac promoter: promoter for the E. coli lac operon
   2108..2130    +  protein_bind   lac operator (fragment): The lac repressor binds to the lac operator to inhibit transcription in E. coli. This inhibition can be relieved by adding lactose or isopropyl-β-D-thiogalactopyranoside (IPTG). lac repressor encoded by lacI
   2173..2191    +  promoter       T3 promoter: promoter for bacteriophage T3 RNA polymerase
   2219..2445    +  promoter       RSV promoter: Rous sarcoma virus enhancer/promoter
   2446..2626    +  LTR            5' LTR (truncated): truncated 5' long terminal repeat (LTR) from HIV-1
   2673..2798    +  misc_feature   HIV-1 Ψ: packaging signal of human immunodeficiency virus type 1
   2782..3145    +  CDS            HIV-1 gag (fragment): gag protein from human immunodeficiency virus 1; gag
   3291..3524    +  misc_feature   RRE: The Rev response element (RRE) of HIV-1 allows for Rev-dependent mRNA export from the nucleus to the cytoplasm.
   3901..4001    +  CDS            Rev (fragment): human immunodeficiency virus 1 (HIV-1) Rev protein; rev; enhances nuclear export of unspliced and incompletely spliced viral mRNAs
   4020..4136    +  misc_feature   cPPT/CTS: central polypurine tract and central termination sequence of HIV-1
   4170..4194    +  protein_bind   attB1: mutant version of attB; recombination site for the Gateway® BP reaction BP Clonase™
   4209..4227    +  enhancer       CMV enhancer (fragment): human cytomegalovirus immediate early enhancer
   4252..4318    +  CDS            small t antigen (fragment): SV40 (simian virus 40) small t antigen
   4325..5503    +  promoter       EF-1α promoter: strong constitutive promoter for human elongation factor EF-1α
   5520..5538    +  promoter       T7 promoter: promoter for bacteriophage T7 RNA polymerase
   5583..6299    +  CDS            EGFP: EGFP is a basic (constitutively fluorescent) green fluorescent protein published in 1996, derived from Aequorea victoria. It is reported to be a rapidly-maturing weak dimer with moderate acid sensitivity.
   6324..7751    +  CDS            ATL2 (fragment): ATLA2_HUMAN - Also known as ARL6IP2. Experimental evidence at protein level: Swiss-Prot protein existence level 1. GTPase tethering membranes through formation of trans- homooligomers and mediating homotypic fusion of endoplasmic reticulum membranes. Functions in endoplasmic reticulum tubular network biogenesis (PubMed:18270207, PubMed:19665976, PubMed:27619977). From Homo sapiens (Human).
   7760..7784    -  protein_bind   attB2: mutant version of attB; recombination site for the Gateway® BP reaction BP Clonase™
   7815..8403    +  misc_feature   WPRE: woodchuck hepatitis virus posttranscriptional regulatory element
   8454..8953    +  promoter       PGK promoter: mouse phosphoglycerate kinase 1 promoter
   8967..9770    +  CDS            NeoR/KanR: aminoglycoside phosphotransferase from Tn5; aph(3')-II (or nptII); confers resistance to neomycin, kanamycin, and G418 (Geneticin®)
   9844..9981    +  CDS            nef (fragment): NEF_HV1LA - Experimental evidence at protein level: Swiss-Prot protein existence level 1. Extracellular Nef protein targets CD4(+) T-lymphocytes for apoptosis by interacting with CXCR4 surface receptors. From Human immunodeficiency virus type 1 group M subtype B (isolate Lai) (HIV-1).
   9967..10147   +  LTR            5' LTR (truncated): truncated 5' long terminal repeat (LTR) from HIV-1
  10219..10340   +  polyA_signal   SV40 poly(A) signal: SV40 polyadenylation signal
  10380..10515   +  rep_origin     SV40 ori: SV40 origin of replication
  10536..10554   -  promoter       T7 promoter: promoter for bacteriophage T7 RNA polymerase
  10562..10717   +  CDS            lacZα (fragment): LacZα fragment of β-galactosidase; lacZ fragment
  10722..11150   +  rep_origin     f1 ori (sequence partly withheld): f1 bacteriophage origin of replication; arrow indicates direction of (+) strand synthesis
>Addgene plasmid #109021 | pLenti-X1-Neo-GFP-ATL2-deltaTM | depositor full sequence | sequence record 205404 | Full Sequence
AGGTGGCACTTTTCGGGGAAATGTGCGCGGAACCCCTATTTGTTTATTTTTCTAAATACATTCAAATATG
TATCCGCTCATGAGACAATAACCCTGATAAATGCTTCAATAATATTGAAAAAGGAAGAGTATGAGTATTC
AACATTTCCGTGTCGCCCTTATTCCCTTTTTTGCGGCATTTTGCCTTCCTGTTTTTGCTCACCCAGAAAC
GCTGGTGAAAGTAAAAGATGCTGAAGATCAGTTGGGTGCACGAGTGGGTTACATCGAACTGGATCTCAAC
AGCGGTAAGATCCTTGAGAGTTTTCGCCCCGAAGAACGTTTTCCAATGATGAGCACTTTTAAAGTTCTGC
TATGTGGCGCGGTATTATCCCGTATTGACGCCGGGCAAGAGCAACTCGGTCGCCGCATACACTATTCTCA
GAATGACTTGGTTGAGTACTCACCAGTCACAGAAAAGCATCTTACGGATGGCATGACAGTAAGAGAATTA
TGCAGTGCTGCCATAACCATGAGTGATAACACTGCGGCCAACTTACTTCTGACAACGATCGGAGGACCGA
AGGAGCTAACCGCTTTTTTGCACAACATGGGGGATCATGTAACTCGCCTTGATCGTTGGGAACCGGAGCT
GAATGAAGCCATACCAAACGACGAGCGTGACACCACGATGCCTGTAGCAATGGCAACAACGTTGCGCAAA
CTATTAACTGGCGAACTACTTACTCTAGCTTCCCGGCAACAATTAATAGACTGGATGGAGGCGGATAAAG
TTGCAGGACCACTTCTGCGCTCGGCCCTTCCGGCTGGCTGGTTTATTGCTGATAAATCTGGAGCCGGTGA
GCGTGGGTCTCGCGGTATCATTGCAGCACTGGGGCCAGATGGTAAGCCCTCCCGTATCGTAGTTATCTAC
ACGACGGGGAGTCAGGCAACTATGGATGAACGAAATAGACAGATCGCTGAGATAGGTGCCTCACTGATTA
AGCATTGGTAACTGTCAGACCAAGTTTACTCATATATACTTTAGATTGATTTAAAACTTCATTTTTAATT
TAAAAGGATCTAGGTGAAGATCCTTTTTGATAATCTCATGACCAAAATCCCTTAACGTGAGTTTTCGTTC
CACTGAGCGTCAGACCCCGTAGAAAAGATCAAAGGATCTTCTTGAGATCCTTTTTTTCTGCGCGTAATCT
GCTGCTTGCAAACAAAAAAACCACCGCTACCAGCGGTGGTTTGTTTGCCGGATCAAGAGCTACCAACTCT
TTTTCCGAAGGTAACTGGCTTCAGCAGAGCGCAGATACCAAATACTGTTCTTCTAGTGTAGCCGTAGTTA
GGCCACCACTTCAAGAACTCTGTAGCACCGCCTACATACCTCGCTCTGCTAATCCTGTTACCAGTGGCTG
CTGCCAGTGGCGATAAGTCGTGTCTTACCGGGTTGGACTCAAGACGATAGTTACCGGATAAGGCGCAGCG
GTCGGGCTGAACGGGGGGTTCGTGCACACAGCCCAGCTTGGAGCGAACGACCTACACCGAACTGAGATAC
CTACAGCGTGAGCTATGAGAAAGCGCCACGCTTCCCGAAGGGAGAAAGGCGGACAGGTATCCGGTAAGCG
GCAGGGTCGGAACAGGAGAGCGCACGAGGGAGCTTCCAGGGGGAAACGCCTGGTATCTTTATAGTCCTGT
CGGGTTTCGCCACCTCTGACTTGAGCGTCGATTTTTGTGATGCTCGTCAGGGGGGCGGAGCCTATGGAAA
AACGCCAGCAACGCGGCCTTTTTACGGTTCCTGGCCTTTTGCTGGCCTTTTGCTCACATGTTCTTTCCTG
CGTTATCCCCTGATTCTGTGGATAACCGTATTACCGCCTTTGAGTGAGCTGATACCGCTCGCCGCAGCCG
AACGACCGAGCGCAGCGAGTCAGTGAGCGAGGAAGCGGAAGAGCGCCCAATACGCAAACCGCCTCTCCCC
GCGCGTTGGCCGATTCATTAATGCAGCTGGCACGACAGGTTTCCCGACTGGAAAGCGGGCAGTGAGCGCA
ACGCAATTAATGTGAGTTAGCTCACTCATTAGGCACCCCAGGCTTTACACTTTATGCTTCCGGCTCGTAT
GTTGTGTGGAATTGTGAGCGGATAACAATTTCACACAGGAAACAGCTATGACCATGATTACGCCAAGCGC
GCAATTAACCCTCACTAAAGGGAACAAAAGCTGGAGCTGCAAGCTTAATGTAGTCTTATGCAATACTCTT
GTAGTCTTGCAACATGGTAACGATGAGTTAGCAACATGCCTTACAAGGAGAGAAAAAGCACCGTGCATGC
CGATTGGTGGAAGTAAGGTGGTACGATCGTGCCTTATTAGGAAGGCAACAGACGGGTCTGACATGGATTG
GACGAACCACTGAATTGCCGCATTGCAGAGATATTGTATTTAAGTGCCTAGCTCGATACATAAACGGGTC
TCTCTGGTTAGACCAGATCTGAGCCTGGGAGCTCTCTGGCTAACTAGGGAACCCACTGCTTAAGCCTCAA
TAAAGCTTGCCTTGAGTGCTTCAAGTAGTGTGTGCCCGTCTGTTGTGTGACTCTGGTAACTAGAGATCCC
TCAGACCCTTTTAGTCAGTGTGGAAAATCTCTAGCAGTGGCGCCCGAACAGGGACTTGAAAGCGAAAGGG
AAACCAGAGGAGCTCTCTCGACGCAGGACTCGGCTTGCTGAAGCGCGCACGGCAAGAGGCGAGGGGCGGC
GACTGGTGAGTACGCCAAAAATTTTGACTAGCGGAGGCTAGAAGGAGAGAGATGGGTGCGAGAGCGTCAG
TATTAAGCGGGGGAGAATTAGATCGCGATGGGAAAAAATTCGGTTAAGGCCAGGGGGAAAGAAAAAATAT
AAATTAAAACATATAGTATGGGCAAGCAGGGAGCTAGAACGATTCGCAGTTAATCCTGGCCTGTTAGAAA
CATCAGAAGGCTGTAGACAAATACTGGGACAGCTACAACCATCCCTTCAGACAGGATCAGAAGAACTTAG
ATCATTATATAATACAGTAGCAACCCTCTATTGTGTGCATCAAAGGATAGAGATAAAAGACACCAAGGAA
GCTTTAGACAAGATAGAGGAAGAGCAAAACAAAAGTAAGACCACCGCACAGCAAGCGGCCGCTGATCTTC
AGACCTGGAGGAGGAGATATGAGGGACAATTGGAGAAGTGAATTATATAAATATAAAGTAGTAAAAATTG
AACCATTAGGAGTAGCACCCACCAAGGCAAAGAGAAGAGTGGTGCAGAGAGAAAAAAGAGCAGTGGGAAT
AGGAGCTTTGTTCCTTGGGTTCTTGGGAGCAGCAGGAAGCACTATGGGCGCAGCGTCAATGACGCTGACG
GTACAGGCCAGACAATTATTGTCTGGTATAGTGCAGCAGCAGAACAATTTGCTGAGGGCTATTGAGGCGC
AACAGCATCTGTTGCAACTCACAGTCTGGGGCATCAAGCAGCTCCAGGCAAGAATCCTGGCTGTGGAAAG
ATACCTAAAGGATCAACAGCTCCTGGGGATTTGGGGTTGCTCTGGAAAACTCATTTGCACCACTGCTGTG
CCTTGGAATGCTAGTTGGAGTAATAAATCTCTGGAACAGATTTGGAATCACACGACCTGGATGGAGTGGG
ACAGAGAAATTAACAATTACACAAGCTTAATACACTCCTTAATTGAAGAATCGCAAAACCAGCAAGAAAA
GAATGAACAAGAATTATTGGAATTAGATAAATGGGCAAGTTTGTGGAATTGGTTTAACATAACAAATTGG
CTGTGGTATATAAAATTATTCATAATGATAGTAGGAGGCTTGGTAGGTTTAAGAATAGTTTTTGCTGTAC
TTTCTATAGTGAATAGAGTTAGGCAGGGATATTCACCATTATCGTTTCAGACCCACCTCCCAACCCCGAG
GGGACCCGACAGGCCCGAAGGAATAGAAGAAGAAGGTGGAGAGAGAGACAGAGACAGATCCATTCGATTA
GTGAACGGATCTCGACGGTATCGGTTAACTTTTAAAAGAAAAGGGGGGATTGGGGGGTACAGTGCAGGGG
AAAGAATAGTAGACATAATAGCAACAGACATACAAACTAAAGAATTACAAAAACAAATTACAAAATTCAA
AATTTTATCGTCCAGTGTGGTGGAATTCTGCAGATATCAACAAGTTTGTACAAAAAAGCAGGCTCCACCA
TGGGAACCGACATTGATTATTGACTAGGCTTTTGCAAAAAGCTTTGCAAAGATGGATAAAGTTTTAAACA
GAGAGGAATCTTTGCAGCTAATGGACCTTCTAGGTCTTGAAAGGAGTGGGAATTGGCTCCGGTGCCCGTC
AGTGGGCAGAGCGCACATCGCCCACAGTCCCCGAGAAGTTGGGGGGAGGGGTCGGCAATTGAACCGGTGC
CTAGAGAAGGTGGCGCGGGGTAAACTGGGAAAGTGATGTCGTGTACTGGCTCCGCCTTTTTCCCGAGGGT
GGGGGAGAACCGTATATAAGTGCAGTAGTCGCCGTGAACGTTCTTTTTCGCAACGGGTTTGCCGCCAGAA
CACAGGTAAGTGCCGTGTGTGGTTCCCGCGGGCCTGGCCTCTTTACGGGTTATGGCCCTTGCGTGCCTTG
AATTACTTCCACCTGGCTGCAGTACGTGATTCTTGATCCCGAGCTTCGGGTTGGAAGTGGGTGGGAGAGT
TCGAGGCCTTGCGCTTAAGGAGCCCCTTCGCCTCGTGCTTGAGTTGAGGCCTGGCCTGGGCGCTGGGGCC
GCCGCGTGCGAATCTGGTGGCACCTTCGCGCCTGTCTCGCTGCTTTCGATAAGTCTCTAGCCATTTAAAA
TTTTTGATGACCTGCTGCGACGCTTTTTTTCTGGCAAGATAGTCTTGTAAATGCGGGCCAAGATCTGCAC
ACTGGTATTTCGGTTTTTGGGGCCGCGGGCGGCGACGGGGCCCGTGCGTCCCAGCGCACATGTTCGGCGA
GGCGGGGCCTGCGAGCGCGGCCACCGAGAATCGGACGGGGGTAGTCTCAAGCTGGCCGGCCTGCTCTGGT
GCCTGGCCTCGCGCCGCCGTGTATCGCCCCGCCCTGGGCGGCAAGGCTGGCCCGGTCGGCACCAGTTGCG
TGAGCGGAAAGATGGCCGCTTCCCGGCCCTGCTGCAGGGAGCTCAAAATGGAGGACGCGGCGCTCGGGAG
AGCGGGCGGGTGAGTCACCCACACAAAGGAAAAGGGCCTTTCCGTCCTCAGCCGTCGCTTCATGTGACTC
CACGGAGTACCGGGCGCCGTCCAGGCACCTCGATTAGTTCTCGAGCTTTTGGAGTACGTCGTCTTTAGGT
TGGGGGGAGGGGTTTTATGCGATGGAGTTTCCCCACACTGAGTGGGTGGAGACTGAAGTTAGGCCAGCTT
GGCACTTGATGTAATTCTCCTTGGAATTTGCCCTTTTTGAGTTTGGATCTTGGTTCATTCTCAAGCCTCA
GACAGTGGTTCAAAGTTTTTTTCTTCCATTTCAGGTGTCGTGAGGAATTAGCTTGGTACTAATACGACTC
ACTATAGGGAGACCCAAGCTGGCTAGGTAAGCTTGGTACCGAGCTCGGATCCATGGTGAGCAAGGGCGAG
GAGCTGTTCACCGGGGTGGTGCCCATCCTGGTCGAGCTGGACGGCGACGTAAACGGCCACAAGTTCAGCG
TGTCCGGCGAGGGCGAGGGCGATGCCACCTACGGCAAGCTGACCCTGAAGTTCATCTGCACCACCGGCAA
GCTGCCCGTGCCCTGGCCCACCCTCGTGACCACCCTGACCTACGGCGTGCAGTGCTTCAGCCGCTACCCC
GACCACATGAAGCAGCACGACTTCTTCAAGTCCGCCATGCCCGAAGGCTACGTCCAGGAGCGCACCATCT
TCTTCAAGGACGACGGCAACTACAAGACCCGCGCCGAGGTGAAGTTCGAGGGCGACACCCTGGTGAACCG
CATCGAGCTGAAGGGCATCGACTTCAAGGAGGACGGCAACATCCTGGGGCACAAGCTGGAGTACAACTAC
AACAGCCACAACGTCTATATCATGGCCGACAAGCAGAAGAACGGCATCAAGGTGAACTTCAAGATCCGCC
ACAACATCGAGGACGGCAGCGTGCAGCTCGCCGACCACTACCAGCAGAACACCCCCATCGGCGACGGCCC
CGTGCTGCTGCCCGACAACCACTACCTGAGCACCCAGTCCGCCCTGAGCAAAGACCCCAACGAGAAGCGC
GATCACATGGTCCTGCTGGAGTTCGTGACCGCCGCCGGGATCACTCTCGGCATGGACGAGCTGTACAAGG
GTGGATCTGGAGGTTCTGGTGGAATGGCGGAGGGGGACGAGGCAGCGCGAGGGCAGCAACCGCACCAGGG
GCTGTGGCGCCGGCGACGGACCAGCGACCCAAGCGCCGCGGTTAACCACGTCTCGTCCACGACCTCCCTA
GGTGAGAATTATGAAGATGATGACCTAGTAAATTCTGATGAGGTTATGAAGAAACCATGTCCAGTACAGA
TTGTTCTTGCTCATGAAGATGACCATAACTTTGAACTTGATGAAGAAGCTTTGGAGCAGATATTGCTACA
GGAGCACATACGAGATCTTAACATAGTAGTGGTATCTGTGGCAGGAGCTTTTCGTAAAGGGAAGTCATTT
CTACTGGACTTCATGCTTAGATACATGTATAACAAGGATTCTCAAAGTTGGATTGGTGGAAACAATGAAC
CATTGACAGGCTTTACATGGCGAGGTGGCTGTGAAAGAGAAACAACAGGCATACAAGTTTGGAATGAAGT
ATTTGTGATTGACAGACCTAATGGAACTAAAGTTGCTGTGCTGCTTATGGATACCCAGGGTGCCTTTGAT
AGCCAGTCAACTATCAAAGACTGTGCAACGGTGTTTGCTCTGAGCACTATGACTAGCTCTGTCCAGGTAT
ATAATCTGTCTCAGAATATTCAAGAAGATGATCTTCAACATTTGCAATTATTTACAGAGTATGGAAGACT
TGCGATGGAAGAAATCTACCAGAAACCATTTCAGACATTAATGTTTTTGATTCGAGATTGGAGCTATCCT
TATGAACATTCATATGGTTTGGAAGGTGGAAAGCAATTTCTTGAAAAGAGATTACAGGTAAAACAAAATC
AACATGAAGAGCTTCAGAATGTAAGGAAGCACATACACAATTGTTTCTCAAATCTTGGTTGCTTCCTTTT
GCCACATCCTGGTCTTAAAGTTGCAACTAATCCTAGTTTTGATGGGAGATTGAAAGATATTGATGAAGAC
TTTAAACGAGAGCTTCGAAATCTGGTTCCATTGCTGCTTGCCCCTGAAAATTTGGTAGAAAAAGAGATAA
GTGGATCTAAAGTCACTTGTAGAGATCTTGTAGAATATTTTAAGGCTTACATCAAAATCTATCAAGGAGA
AGAACTTCCACATCCAAAGTCCATGCTTCAGGCAACAGCTGAAGCTAATAATCTTGCTGCAGTAGCAGGA
GCAAGAGATACCTATTGTAAAAGTATGGAACAGGTATGTGGAGGGGACAAGCCTTACATTGCACCTTCAG
ATCTGGAGCGAAAACACTTGGATCTCAAGGAAGTGGCGATAAAACAATTTCGTTCAGTAAAAAAGATGGG
TGGAGATGAGTTCTGCCGTCGTTATCAGGACCAGCTTGAAGCTGAAATTGAAGAAACCTATGCAAATTTT
ATAAAGCACAATGATGGCAAAAATATCTTCTATGCTGCTCGTACCCCAGCCTGATCTAGACCCAGCTTTC
TTGTACAAAGTGGTTGATATCCAGCACAGTGGCGGCCGCTCGACAATCAACCTCTGGATTACAAAATTTG
TGAAAGATTGACTGGTATTCTTAACTATGTTGCTCCTTTTACGCTATGTGGATACGCTGCTTTAATGCCT
TTGTATCATGCTATTGCTTCCCGTATGGCTTTCATTTTCTCCTCCTTGTATAAATCCTGGTTGCTGTCTC
TTTATGAGGAGTTGTGGCCCGTTGTCAGGCAACGTGGCGTGGTGTGCACTGTGTTTGCTGACGCAACCCC
CACTGGTTGGGGCATTGCCACCACCTGTCAGCTCCTTTCCGGGACTTTCGCTTTCCCCCTCCCTATTGCC
ACGGCGGAACTCATCGCCGCCTGCCTTGCCCGCTGCTGGACAGGGGCTCGGCTGTTGGGCACTGACAATT
CCGTGGTGTTGTCGGGGAAGCTGACGTCCTTTCCATGGCTGCTCGCCTGTGTTGCCACCTGGATTCTGCG
CGGGACGTCCTTCTGCTACGTCCCTTCGGCCCTCAATCCAGCGGACCTTCCTTCCCGCGGCCTGCTGCCG
GCTCTGCGGCCTCTTCCGCGTCTTCGCCTTCGCCCTCAGACGAGTCGGATCTCCCTTTGGGCCGCCTCCC
CGCCTGGACCTGCAGGATTCTGCAGATATCCGGACTAGTGATCTAATTCTACCGGGTAGGGGAGGCGCTT
TTCCCAAGGCAGTCTGGAGCATGCGCTTTAGCAGCCCCGCTGGGCACTTGGCGCTACACAAGTGGCCTCT
GGCCTCGCACACATTCCACATCCACCGGTAGGCGCCAACCGGCTCCGTTCTTTGGTGGCCCCTTCGCGCC
ACCTTCTACTCCTCCCCTAGTCAGGAAGTTCCCCCCCGCCCCGCAGCTCGCGTCGTGCAGGACGTGACAA
ATGGAAGTAGCACGTCTCACTAGTCTCGTGCAGATGGACAGCACCGCTGAGCAATGGAAGCGGGTAGGCC
TTTGGGGCAGCGGCCAATAGCAGCTTTGCTCCTTCGCTTTCTGGGCTCAGAGGCTGGGAAGGGGTGGGTC
CGGGGGCGGGCTCAGGGGCGGGCTCAGGGGCGGGGCGGGCGCCCGAAGGTCCTCCGGAGGCCCGGCATTC
TGCACGCTTCAAAAGCGCACGTCTGCCGCGCTGTTCTCCTCTTCCTCATCTCCGGGCCTTTCGACCTGCA
GCCAATATGGGATCGGCCATTGAACAAGATGGATTGCACGCAGGTTCTCCGGCCGCTTGGGTGGAGAGGC
TATTCGGCTATGACTGGGCACAACAGACAATCGGCTGCTCTGATGCCGCCGTGTTCCGGCTGTCAGCGCA
GGGGCGCCCGGTTCTTTTTGTCAAGACCGACCTGTCCGGTGCCCTGAATGAACTGCAGGACGAGGCAGCG
CGGCTATCGTGGCTGGCCACGACGGGCGTTCCTTGCGCAGCTGTGCTCGACGTTGTCACTGAAGCGGGAA
GGGACTGGCTGCTATTGGGCGAAGTGCCGGGGCAGGATCTCCTGTCATCTCACCTTGCTCCTGCCGAGAA
AGTATCCATCATGGCTGATGCAATGCGGCGGCTGCATACGCTTGATCCGGCTACCTGCCCATTCGACCAC
CAAGCGAAACATCGCATCGAGCGAGCACGTACTCGGATGGAAGCCGGTCTTGTCGATCAGGATGATCTGG
ACGAAGAGCATCAGGGGCTCGCGCCAGCCGAACTGTTCGCCAGGCTCAAGGCGCGCATGCCCGACGGCGA
GGATCTCGTCGTGACCCATGGCGATGCCTGCTTGCCGAATATCATGGTGGAAAATGGCCGCTTTTCTGGA
TTCATCGACTGTGGCCGGCTGGGTGTGGCGGACCGCTATCAGGACATAGCGTTGGCTACCCGTGATATTG
CTGAAGAGCTTGGCGGCGAATGGGCTGACCGCTTCCTCGTGCTTTACGGTATCGCCGCTCCCGATTCGCA
GCGCATCGCCTTCTATCGCCTTCTTGACGAGTTCTTCTGAACGCGTCGCCCGCCCCACGACCCGCAGCGC
CCGACCGAAAGGAGCGCACGACCCCATGCATCTCGAGGGCCCGGTACCTTTAAGACCAATGACTTACAAG
GCAGCTGTAGATCTTAGCCACTTTTTAAAAGAAAAGGGGGGACTGGAAGGGCTAGCTCACTCCCAACGAA
GACAAGATCTGCTTTTTGCTTGTACTGGGTCTCTCTGGTTAGACCAGATCTGAGCCTGGGAGCTCTCTGG
CTAACTAGGGAACCCACTGCTTAAGCCTCAATAAAGCTTGCCTTGAGTGCTTCAAGTAGTGTGTGCCCGT
CTGTTGTGTGACTCTGGTAACTAGAGATCCCTCAGACCCTTTTAGTCAGTGTGGAAAATCTCTAGCAGTA
GTAGTTCATGTCATCTTATTATTCAGTATTTATAACTTGCAAAGAAATGAATATCAGAGAGTGAGAGGAA
CTTGTTTATTGCAGCTTATAATGGTTACAAATAAAGCAATAGCATCACAAATTTCACAAATAAAGCATTT
TTTTCACTGCATTCTAGTTGTGGTTTGTCCAAACTCATCAATGTATCTTATCATGTCTGGCTCTAGCTAT
CCCGCCCCTAACTCCGCCCATCCCGCCCCTAACTCCGCCCAGTTCCGCCCATTCTCCGCCCCATGGCTGA
CTAATTTTTTTTATTTATGCAGAGGCCGAGGCCGCCTCGGCCTCTGAGCTATTCCAGAAGTAGTGAGGAG
GCTTTTTTGGAGGCCTAGGGACGTACCCAATTCGCCCTATAGTGAGTCGTATTACGCGCGCTCACTGGCC
GTCGTTTTACAACGTCGTGACTGGGAAAACCCTGGCGTTACCCAACTTAATCGCCTTGCAGCACATCCCC
CTTTCGCCAGCTGGCGTAATAGCGAAGAGGCCCGCACCGATCGCCCTTCCCAACAGTTGCGCAGCCTGAA
TGGCGAATGGG
[124 nt withheld, positions 10722-10845]
C
[91 nt withheld, positions 10847-10937]
A
[49 nt withheld, positions 10939-10987]
CCTTTGACGTTGGAGTCCACGTTCTTT
[37 nt withheld, positions 11015-11051]
ACCCTATCTCGGTCTATTCTTTTGATTTATAAGGGATTTTGCCGATTTCGGCCTATTGGTTAAAAAATGA
GCTGATTTAACAAAAATTTAACGCGAATTTTAACAAAATATTAACGCTTACAATTT
