Features (pLannotate 1.2.2; 33 found; start..end, strand, type, name):
      1..1179    +  promoter       EF-1α promoter: strong constitutive promoter for human elongation factor EF-1α
   1196..1214    +  promoter       T7 promoter: promoter for bacteriophage T7 RNA polymerase
   1259..1975    +  CDS            EGFP: EGFP is a basic (constitutively fluorescent) green fluorescent protein published in 1996, derived from Aequorea victoria. It is reported to be a rapidly-maturing weak dimer with moderate acid sensitivity.
   2000..3427    +  CDS            ATL2 (fragment): ATLA2_HUMAN - Also known as ARL6IP2. Experimental evidence at protein level: Swiss-Prot protein existence level 1. GTPase tethering membranes through formation of trans- homooligomers and mediating homotypic fusion of endoplasmic reticulum membranes. Functions in endoplasmic reticulum tubular network biogenesis (PubMed:18270207, PubMed:19665976, PubMed:27619977). From Homo sapiens (Human).
   3436..3460    -  protein_bind   attB2: mutant version of attB; recombination site for the Gateway® BP reaction BP Clonase™
   3491..4079    +  misc_feature   WPRE: woodchuck hepatitis virus posttranscriptional regulatory element
   4130..4629    +  promoter       PGK promoter: mouse phosphoglycerate kinase 1 promoter
   4643..5446    +  CDS            NeoR/KanR: aminoglycoside phosphotransferase from Tn5; aph(3')-II (or nptII); confers resistance to neomycin, kanamycin, and G418 (Geneticin®)
   5520..5657    +  CDS            nef (fragment): NEF_HV1LA - Experimental evidence at protein level: Swiss-Prot protein existence level 1. Extracellular Nef protein targets CD4(+) T-lymphocytes for apoptosis by interacting with CXCR4 surface receptors. From Human immunodeficiency virus type 1 group M subtype B (isolate Lai) (HIV-1).
   5643..5823    +  LTR            5' LTR (truncated): truncated 5' long terminal repeat (LTR) from HIV-1
   5895..6016    +  polyA_signal   SV40 poly(A) signal: SV40 polyadenylation signal
   6056..6191    +  rep_origin     SV40 ori: SV40 origin of replication
   6212..6230    -  promoter       T7 promoter: promoter for bacteriophage T7 RNA polymerase
   6238..6393    +  CDS            lacZα (fragment): LacZα fragment of β-galactosidase; lacZ fragment
   6398..6826    +  rep_origin     f1 ori (sequence partly withheld): f1 bacteriophage origin of replication; arrow indicates direction of (+) strand synthesis
   6879..6983    +  promoter       AmpR promoter: bla
   6984..7844    +  CDS            AmpR: β-lactamase; bla; confers resistance to ampicillin, carbenicillin, and related antibiotics
   8015..8603    +  rep_origin     ori: high-copy-number ColE1/pMB1/pBR322/pUC origin of replication
   8786..8878    +  CDS            lacI (fragment): lac repressor; lacI; The lac repressor binds to the lac operator to inhibit transcription in E. coli. This inhibition can be relieved by adding lactose or isopropyl-β-D-thiogalactopyranoside (IPTG).
   8891..8912    +  protein_bind   CAP binding site: CAP binding activates transcription in the presence of cAMP. E. coli catabolite activator protein
   8927..8957    +  promoter       lac promoter: promoter for the E. coli lac operon
   8961..8983    +  protein_bind   lac operator (fragment): The lac repressor binds to the lac operator to inhibit transcription in E. coli. This inhibition can be relieved by adding lactose or isopropyl-β-D-thiogalactopyranoside (IPTG). lac repressor encoded by lacI
   9026..9044    +  promoter       T3 promoter: promoter for bacteriophage T3 RNA polymerase
   9072..9298    +  promoter       RSV promoter: Rous sarcoma virus enhancer/promoter
   9299..9479    +  LTR            5' LTR (truncated): truncated 5' long terminal repeat (LTR) from HIV-1
   9526..9651    +  misc_feature   HIV-1 Ψ: packaging signal of human immunodeficiency virus type 1
   9635..9998    +  CDS            HIV-1 gag (fragment): gag protein from human immunodeficiency virus 1; gag
  10144..10377   +  misc_feature   RRE: The Rev response element (RRE) of HIV-1 allows for Rev-dependent mRNA export from the nucleus to the cytoplasm.
  10754..10854   +  CDS            Rev (fragment): human immunodeficiency virus 1 (HIV-1) Rev protein; rev; enhances nuclear export of unspliced and incompletely spliced viral mRNAs
  10873..10989   +  misc_feature   cPPT/CTS: central polypurine tract and central termination sequence of HIV-1
  11023..11047   +  protein_bind   attB1: mutant version of attB; recombination site for the Gateway® BP reaction BP Clonase™
  11062..11080   +  enhancer       CMV enhancer (fragment): human cytomegalovirus immediate early enhancer
  11105..11171   +  CDS            small t antigen (fragment): SV40 (simian virus 40) small t antigen
>Addgene plasmid #109021 | pLenti-X1-Neo-GFP-ATL2-deltaTM | addgene full sequence | sequence record 213452 | Addgene NGS Result
GGCTCCGGTGCCCGTCAGTGGGCAGAGCGCACATCGCCCACAGTCCCCGAGAAGTTGGGGGGAGGGGTCG
GCAATTGAACCGGTGCCTAGAGAAGGTGGCGCGGGGTAAACTGGGAAAGTGATGTCGTGTACTGGCTCCG
CCTTTTTCCCGAGGGTGGGGGAGAACCGTATATAAGTGCAGTAGTCGCCGTGAACGTTCTTTTTCGCAAC
GGGTTTGCCGCCAGAACACAGGTAAGTGCCGTGTGTGGTTCCCGCGGGCCTGGCCTCTTTACGGGTTATG
GCCCTTGCGTGCCTTGAATTACTTCCACCTGGCTGCAGTACGTGATTCTTGATCCCGAGCTTCGGGTTGG
AAGTGGGTGGGAGAGTTCGAGGCCTTGCGCTTAAGGAGCCCCTTCGCCTCGTGCTTGAGTTGAGGCCTGG
CCTGGGCGCTGGGGCCGCCGCGTGCGAATCTGGTGGCACCTTCGCGCCTGTCTCGCTGCTTTCGATAAGT
CTCTAGCCATTTAAAATTTTTGATGACCTGCTGCGACGCTTTTTTTCTGGCAAGATAGTCTTGTAAATGC
GGGCCAAGATCTGCACACTGGTATTTCGGTTTTTGGGGCCGCGGGCGGCGACGGGGCCCGTGCGTCCCAG
CGCACATGTTCGGCGAGGCGGGGCCTGCGAGCGCGGCCACCGAGAATCGGACGGGGGTAGTCTCAAGCTG
GCCGGCCTGCTCTGGTGCCTGGCCTCGCGCCGCCGTGTATCGCCCCGCCCTGGGCGGCAAGGCTGGCCCG
GTCGGCACCAGTTGCGTGAGCGGAAAGATGGCCGCTTCCCGGCCCTGCTGCAGGGAGCTCAAAATGGAGG
ACGCGGCGCTCGGGAGAGCGGGCGGGTGAGTCACCCACACAAAGGAAAAGGGCCTTTCCGTCCTCAGCCG
TCGCTTCATGTGACTCCACGGAGTACCGGGCGCCGTCCAGGCACCTCGATTAGTTCTCGAGCTTTTGGAG
TACGTCGTCTTTAGGTTGGGGGGAGGGGTTTTATGCGATGGAGTTTCCCCACACTGAGTGGGTGGAGACT
GAAGTTAGGCCAGCTTGGCACTTGATGTAATTCTCCTTGGAATTTGCCCTTTTTGAGTTTGGATCTTGGT
TCATTCTCAAGCCTCAGACAGTGGTTCAAAGTTTTTTTCTTCCATTTCAGGTGTCGTGAGGAATTAGCTT
GGTACTAATACGACTCACTATAGGGAGACCCAAGCTGGCTAGGTAAGCTTGGTACCGAGCTCGGATCCAT
GGTGAGCAAGGGCGAGGAGCTGTTCACCGGGGTGGTGCCCATCCTGGTCGAGCTGGACGGCGACGTAAAC
GGCCACAAGTTCAGCGTGTCCGGCGAGGGCGAGGGCGATGCCACCTACGGCAAGCTGACCCTGAAGTTCA
TCTGCACCACCGGCAAGCTGCCCGTGCCCTGGCCCACCCTCGTGACCACCCTGACCTACGGCGTGCAGTG
CTTCAGCCGCTACCCCGACCACATGAAGCAGCACGACTTCTTCAAGTCCGCCATGCCCGAAGGCTACGTC
CAGGAGCGCACCATCTTCTTCAAGGACGACGGCAACTACAAGACCCGCGCCGAGGTGAAGTTCGAGGGCG
ACACCCTGGTGAACCGCATCGAGCTGAAGGGCATCGACTTCAAGGAGGACGGCAACATCCTGGGGCACAA
GCTGGAGTACAACTACAACAGCCACAACGTCTATATCATGGCCGACAAGCAGAAGAACGGCATCAAGGTG
AACTTCAAGATCCGCCACAACATCGAGGACGGCAGCGTGCAGCTCGCCGACCACTACCAGCAGAACACCC
CCATCGGCGACGGCCCCGTGCTGCTGCCCGACAACCACTACCTGAGCACCCAGTCCGCCCTGAGCAAAGA
CCCCAACGAGAAGCGCGATCACATGGTCCTGCTGGAGTTCGTGACCGCCGCCGGGATCACTCTCGGCATG
GACGAGCTGTACAAGGGTGGATCTGGAGGTTCTGGTGGAATGGCGGAGGGGGACGAGGCAGCGCGAGGGC
AGCAACCGCACCAGGGGCTGCGGCGCCGGCGACGGACCAGCGACCCAAGCGCCGCGGTTAACCACGTCTC
GTCCACGACCTCCCTAGGTGAGAATTATGAAGATGATGACCTAGTAAATTCTGATGAGGTTATGAAGAAA
CCATGTCCAGTACAGATTGTTCTTGCTCATGAAGATGACCATAACTTTGAACTTGATGAAGAAGCTTTGG
AGCAGATATTGCTACAGGAGCACATACGAGATCTTAACATAGTAGTGGTATCTGTGGCAGGAGCTTTTCG
TAAAGGGAAGTCATTTCTACTGGACTTCATGCTTAGATACATGTATAACAAGGATTCTCAAAGTTGGATT
GGTGGAAACAATGAACCATTGACAGGCTTTACATGGCGAGGTGGCTGTGAAAGAGAAACAACAGGCATAC
AAGTTTGGAATGAAGTATTTGTGATTGACAGACCTAATGGAACTAAAGTTGCTGTGCTGCTTATGGATAC
CCAGGGTGCCTTTGATAGCCAGTCAACTATCAAAGACTGTGCAACGGTGTTTGCTCTGAGCACTATGACT
AGCTCTGTCCAGGTATATAATCTGTCTCAGAATATTCAAGAAGATGATCTTCAACATTTGCAATTATTTA
CAGAGTATGGAAGACTTGCGATGGAAGAAATCTACCAGAAACCATTTCAGACATTAATGTTTTTGATTCG
AGATTGGAGCTATCCTTATGAACATTCATATGGTTTGGAAGGTGGAAAGCAATTTCTTGAAAAGAGATTA
CAGGTAAAACAAAATCAACATGAAGAGCTTCAGAATGTAAGGAAGCACATACACAATTGTTTCTCAAATC
TTGGTTGCTTCCTTTTGCCACATCCTGGTCTTAAAGTTGCAACTAATCCTAGTTTTGATGGGAGATTGAA
AGATATTGATGAAGACTTTAAACGCGAGCTTCGAAATCTGGTTCCATTGCTGCTTGCCCCTGAAAATTTG
GTAGAAAAAGAGATAAGTGGATCTAAAGTCACTTGTAGAGATCTTGTAGAATATTTTAAGGCTTACATCA
AAATCTATCAAGGAGAAGAACTTCCACATCCAAAGTCCATGCTTCAGGCAACAGCTGAAGCTAATAATCT
TGCTGCAGTAGCAGGAGCAAGAGATACCTATTGTAAAAGTATGGAACAGGTATGTGGAGGGGACAAGCCT
TACATTGCACCTTCAGATCTGGAGCGAAAACACTTGGATCTCAAGGAAGTGGCGATAAAACAATTTCGTT
CAGTAAAAAAGATGGGTGGAGATGAGTTCTGCCGTCGTTATCAGGACCAGCTTGAAGCTGAAATTGAAGA
AACCTATGCAAATTTTATAAAGCACAATGATGGCAAAAATATCTTCTATGCTGCTCGTACCCCAGCCTGA
TCTAGACCCAGCTTTCTTGTACAAAGTGGTTGATATCCAGCACAGTGGCGGCCGCTCGACAATCAACCTC
TGGATTACAAAATTTGTGAAAGATTGACTGGTATTCTTAACTATGTTGCTCCTTTTACGCTATGTGGATA
CGCTGCTTTAATGCCTTTGTATCATGCTATTGCTTCCCGTATGGCTTTCATTTTCTCCTCCTTGTATAAA
TCCTGGTTGCTGTCTCTTTATGAGGAGTTGTGGCCCGTTGTCAGGCAACGTGGCGTGGTGTGCACTGTGT
TTGCTGACGCAACCCCCACTGGTTGGGGCATTGCCACCACCTGTCAGCTCCTTTCCGGGACTTTCGCTTT
CCCCCTCCCTATTGCCACGGCGGAACTCATCGCCGCCTGCCTTGCCCGCTGCTGGACAGGGGCTCGGCTG
TTGGGCACTGACAATTCCGTGGTGTTGTCGGGGAAGCTGACGTCCTTTCCATGGCTGCTCGCCTGTGTTG
CCACCTGGATTCTGCGCGGGACGTCCTTCTGCTACGTCCCTTCGGCCCTCAATCCAGCGGACCTTCCTTC
CCGCGGCCTGCTGCCGGCTCTGCGGCCTCTTCCGCGTCTTCGCCTTCGCCCTCAGACGAGTCGGATCTCC
CTTTGGGCCGCCTCCCCGCCTGGACCTGCAGGATTCTGCAGATATCCGGACTAGTGATCTAATTCTACCG
GGTAGGGGAGGCGCTTTTCCCAAGGCAGTCTGGAGCATGCGCTTTAGCAGCCCCGCTGGGCACTTGGCGC
TACACAAGTGGCCTCTGGCCTCGCACACATTCCACATCCACCGGTAGGCGCCAACCGGCTCCGTTCTTTG
GTGGCCCCTTCGCGCCACCTTCTACTCCTCCCCTAGTCAGGAAGTTCCCCCCCGCCCCGCAGCTCGCGTC
GTGCAGGACGTGACAAATGGAAGTAGCACGTCTCACTAGTCTCGTGCAGATGGACAGCACCGCTGAGCAA
TGGAAGCGGGTAGGCCTTTGGGGCAGCGGCCAATAGCAGCTTTGCTCCTTCGCTTTCTGGGCTCAGAGGC
TGGGAAGGGGTGGGTCCGGGGGCGGGCTCAGGGGCGGGCTCAGGGGCGGGGCGGGCGCCCGAAGGTCCTC
CGGAGGCCCGGCATTCTGCACGCTTCAAAAGCGCACGTCTGCCGCGCTGTTCTCCTCTTCCTCATCTCCG
GGCCTTTCGACCTGCAGCCAATATGGGATCGGCCATTGAACAAGATGGATTGCACGCAGGTTCTCCGGCC
GCTTGGGTGGAGAGGCTATTCGGCTATGACTGGGCACAACAGACAATCGGCTGCTCTGATGCCGCCGTGT
TCCGGCTGTCAGCGCAGGGGCGCCCGGTTCTTTTTGTCAAGACCGACCTGTCCGGTGCCCTGAATGAACT
GCAGGACGAGGCAGCGCGGCTATCGTGGCTGGCCACGACGGGCGTTCCTTGCGCAGCTGTGCTCGACGTT
GTCACTGAAGCGGGAAGGGACTGGCTGCTATTGGGCGAAGTGCCGGGGCAGGATCTCCTGTCATCTCACC
TTGCTCCTGCCGAGAAAGTATCCATCATGGCTGATGCAATGCGGCGGCTGCATACGCTTGATCCGGCTAC
CTGCCCATTCGACCACCAAGCGAAACATCGCATCGAGCGAGCACGTACTCGGATGGAAGCCGGTCTTGTC
GATCAGGATGATCTGGACGAAGAGCATCAGGGGCTCGCGCCAGCCGAACTGTTCGCCAGGCTCAAGGCGC
GCATGCCCGACGGCGAGGATCTCGTCGTGACCCATGGCGATGCCTGCTTGCCGAATATCATGGTGGAAAA
TGGCCGCTTTTCTGGATTCATCGACTGTGGCCGGCTGGGTGTGGCGGACCGCTATCAGGACATAGCGTTG
GCTACCCGTGATATTGCTGAAGAGCTTGGCGGCGAATGGGCTGACCGCTTCCTCGTGCTTTACGGTATCG
CCGCTCCCGATTCGCAGCGCATCGCCTTCTATCGCCTTCTTGACGAGTTCTTCTGAACGCGTCGCCCGCC
CCACGACCCGCAGCGCCCGACCGAAAGGAGCGCACGACCCCATGCATCTCGAGGGCCCGGTACCTTTAAG
ACCAATGACTTACAAGGCAGCTGTAGATCTTAGCCACTTTTTAAAAGAAAAGGGGGGACTGGAAGGGCTA
GCTCACTCCCAACGAAGACAAGATCTGCTTTTTGCTTGTACTGGGTCTCTCTGGTTAGACCAGATCTGAG
CCTGGGAGCTCTCTGGCTAACTAGGGAACCCACTGCTTAAGCCTCAATAAAGCTTGCCTTGAGTGCTTCA
AGTAGTGTGTGCCCGTCTGTTGTGTGACTCTGGTAACTAGAGATCCCTCAGACCCTTTTAGTCAGTGTGG
AAAATCTCTAGCAGTAGTAGTTCATGTCATCTTATTATTCAGTATTTATAACTTGCAAAGAAATGAATAT
CAGAGAGTGAGAGGAACTTGTTTATTGCAGCTTATAATGGTTACAAATAAAGCAATAGCATCACAAATTT
CACAAATAAAGCATTTTTTTCACTGCATTCTAGTTGTGGTTTGTCCAAACTCATCAATGTATCTTATCAT
GTCTGGCTCTAGCTATCCCGCCCCTAACTCCGCCCATCCCGCCCCTAACTCCGCCCAGTTCCGCCCATTC
TCCGCCCCATGGCTGACTAATTTTTTTTATTTATGCAGAGGCCGAGGCCGCCTCGGCCTCTGAGCTATTC
CAGAAGTAGTGAGGAGGCTTTTTTGGAGGCCTAGGGACGTACCCAATTCGCCCTATAGTGAGTCGTATTA
CGCGCGCTCACTGGCCGTCGTTTTACAACGTCGTGACTGGGAAAACCCTGGCGTTACCCAACTTAATCGC
CTTGCAGCACATCCCCCTTTCGCCAGCTGGCGTAATAGCGAAGAGGCCCGCACCGATCGCCCTTCCCAAC
AGTTGCGCAGCCTGAATGGCGAATGGG
[124 nt withheld, positions 6398-6521]
C
[91 nt withheld, positions 6523-6613]
A
[49 nt withheld, positions 6615-6663]
CCTTTGACGTTGGAGTCCACGTTCTTT
[37 nt withheld, positions 6691-6727]
ACCCTATCTCGGTCTATTCTTTTGATTTATAAGGGATTTTGCCGATTTCGGCCTATTGGTTAAAAAATGA
GCTGATTTAACAAAAATTTAACGCGAATTTTAACAAAATATTAACGCTTACAATTTAGGTGGCACTTTTC
GGGGAAATGTGCGCGGAACCCCTATTTGTTTATTTTTCTAAATACATTCAAATATGTATCCGCTCATGAG
ACAATAACCCTGATAAATGCTTCAATAATATTGAAAAAGGAAGAGTATGAGTATTCAACATTTCCGTGTC
GCCCTTATTCCCTTTTTTGCGGCATTTTGCCTTCCTGTTTTTGCTCACCCAGAAACGCTGGTGAAAGTAA
AAGATGCTGAAGATCAGTTGGGTGCACGAGTGGGTTACATCGAACTGGATCTCAACAGCGGTAAGATCCT
TGAGAGTTTTCGCCCCGAAGAACGTTTTCCAATGATGAGCACTTTTAAAGTTCTGCTATGTGGCGCGGTA
TTATCCCGTATTGACGCCGGGCAAGAGCAACTCGGTCGCCGCATACACTATTCTCAGAATGACTTGGTTG
AGTACTCACCAGTCACAGAAAAGCATCTTACGGATGGCATGACAGTAAGAGAATTATGCAGTGCTGCCAT
AACCATGAGTGATAACACTGCGGCCAACTTACTTCTGACAACGATCGGAGGACCGAAGGAGCTAACCGCT
TTTTTGCACAACATGGGGGATCATGTAACTCGCCTTGATCGTTGGGAACCGGAGCTGAATGAAGCCATAC
CAAACGACGAGCGTGACACCACGATGCCTGTAGCAATGGCAACAACGTTGCGCAAACTATTAACTGGCGA
ACTACTTACTCTAGCTTCCCGGCAACAATTAATAGACTGGATGGAGGCGGATAAAGTTGCAGGACCACTT
CTGCGCTCGGCCCTTCCGGCTGGCTGGTTTATTGCTGATAAATCTGGAGCCGGTGAGCGTGGGTCTCGCG
GTATCATTGCAGCACTGGGGCCAGATGGTAAGCCCTCCCGTATCGTAGTTATCTACACGACGGGGAGTCA
GGCAACTATGGATGAACGAAATAGACAGATCGCTGAGATAGGTGCCTCACTGATTAAGCATTGGTAACTG
TCAGACCAAGTTTACTCATATATACTTTAGATTGATTTAAAACTTCATTTTTAATTTAAAAGGATCTAGG
TGAAGATCCTTTTTGATAATCTCATGACCAAAATCCCTTAACGTGAGTTTTCGTTCCACTGAGCGTCAGA
CCCCGTAGAAAAGATCAAAGGATCTTCTTGAGATCCTTTTTTTCTGCGCGTAATCTGCTGCTTGCAAACA
AAAAAACCACCGCTACCAGCGGTGGTTTGTTTGCCGGATCAAGAGCTACCAACTCTTTTTCCGAAGGTAA
CTGGCTTCAGCAGAGCGCAGATACCAAATACTGTTCTTCTAGTGTAGCCGTAGTTAGGCCACCACTTCAA
GAACTCTGTAGCACCGCCTACATACCTCGCTCTGCTAATCCTGTTACCAGTGGCTGCTGCCAGTGGCGAT
AAGTCGTGTCTTACCGGGTTGGACTCAAGACGATAGTTACCGGATAAGGCGCAGCGGTCGGGCTGAACGG
GGGGTTCGTGCACACAGCCCAGCTTGGAGCGAACGACCTACACCGAACTGAGATACCTACAGCGTGAGCT
ATGAGAAAGCGCCACGCTTCCCGAAGGGAGAAAGGCGGACAGGTATCCGGTAAGCGGCAGGGTCGGAACA
GGAGAGCGCACGAGGGAGCTTCCAGGGGGAAACGCCTGGTATCTTTATAGTCCTGTCGGGTTTCGCCACC
TCTGACTTGAGCGTCGATTTTTGTGATGCTCGTCAGGGGGGCGGAGCCTATGGAAAAACGCCAGCAACGC
GGCCTTTTTACGGTTCCTGGCCTTTTGCTGGCCTTTTGCTCACATGTTCTTTCCTGCGTTATCCCCTGAT
TCTGTGGATAACCGTATTACCGCCTTTGAGTGAGCTGATACCGCTCGCCGCAGCCGAACGACCGAGCGCA
GCGAGTCAGTGAGCGAGGAAGCGGAAGAGCGCCCAATACGCAAACCGCCTCTCCCCGCGCGTTGGCCGAT
TCATTAATGCAGCTGGCACGACAGGTTTCCCGACTGGAAAGCGGGCAGTGAGCGCAACGCAATTAATGTG
AGTTAGCTCACTCATTAGGCACCCCAGGCTTTACACTTTATGCTTCCGGCTCGTATGTTGTGTGGAATTG
TGAGCGGATAACAATTTCACACAGGAAACAGCTATGACCATGATTACGCCAAGCGCGCAATTAACCCTCA
CTAAAGGGAACAAAAGCTGGAGCTGCAAGCTTAATGTAGTCTTATGCAATACTCTTGTAGTCTTGCAACA
TGGTAACGATGAGTTAGCAACATGCCTTACAAGGAGAGAAAAAGCACCGTGCATGCCGATTGGTGGAAGT
AAGGTGGTACGATCGTGCCTTATTAGGAAGGCAACAGACGGGTCTGACATGGATTGGACGAACCACTGAA
TTGCCGCATTGCAGAGATATTGTATTTAAGTGCCTAGCTCGATACATAAACGGGTCTCTCTGGTTAGACC
AGATCTGAGCCTGGGAGCTCTCTGGCTAACTAGGGAACCCACTGCTTAAGCCTCAATAAAGCTTGCCTTG
AGTGCTTCAAGTAGTGTGTGCCCGTCTGTTGTGTGACTCTGGTAACTAGAGATCCCTCAGACCCTTTTAG
TCAGTGTGGAAAATCTCTAGCAGTGGCGCCCGAACAGGGACTTGAAAGCGAAAGGGAAACCAGAGGAGCT
CTCTCGACGCAGGACTCGGCTTGCTGAAGCGCGCACGGCAAGAGGCGAGGGGCGGCGACTGGTGAGTACG
CCAAAAATTTTGACTAGCGGAGGCTAGAAGGAGAGAGATGGGTGCGAGAGCGTCAGTATTAAGCGGGGGA
GAATTAGATCGCGATGGGAAAAAATTCGGTTAAGGCCAGGGGGAAAGAAAAAATATAAATTAAAACATAT
AGTATGGGCAAGCAGGGAGCTAGAACGATTCGCAGTTAATCCTGGCCTGTTAGAAACATCAGAAGGCTGT
AGACAAATACTGGGACAGCTACAACCATCCCTTCAGACAGGATCAGAAGAACTTAGATCATTATATAATA
CAGTAGCAACCCTCTATTGTGTGCATCAAAGGATAGAGATAAAAGACACCAAGGAAGCTTTAGACAAGAT
AGAGGAAGAGCAAAACAAAAGTAAGACCACCGCACAGCAAGCGGCCGCTGATCTTCAGACCTGGAGGAGG
AGATATGAGGGACAATTGGAGAAGTGAATTATATAAATATAAAGTAGTAAAAATTGAACCATTAGGAGTA
GCACCCACCAAGGCAAAGAGAAGAGTGGTGCAGAGAGAAAAAAGAGCAGTGGGAATAGGAGCTTTGTTCC
TTGGGTTCTTGGGAGCAGCAGGAAGCACTATGGGCGCAGCGTCAATGACGCTGACGGTACAGGCCAGACA
ATTATTGTCTGGTATAGTGCAGCAGCAGAACAATTTGCTGAGGGCTATTGAGGCGCAACAGCATCTGTTG
CAACTCACAGTCTGGGGCATCAAGCAGCTCCAGGCAAGAATCCTGGCTGTGGAAAGATACCTAAAGGATC
AACAGCTCCTGGGGATTTGGGGTTGCTCTGGAAAACTCATTTGCACCACTGCTGTGCCTTGGAATGCTAG
TTGGAGTAATAAATCTCTGGAACAGATTTGGAATCACACGACCTGGATGGAGTGGGACAGAGAAATTAAC
AATTACACAAGCTTAATACACTCCTTAATTGAAGAATCGCAAAACCAGCAAGAAAAGAATGAACAAGAAT
TATTGGAATTAGATAAATGGGCAAGTTTGTGGAATTGGTTTAACATAACAAATTGGCTGTGGTATATAAA
ATTATTCATAATGATAGTAGGAGGCTTGGTAGGTTTAAGAATAGTTTTTGCTGTACTTTCTATAGTGAAT
AGAGTTAGGCAGGGATATTCACCATTATCGTTTCAGACCCACCTCCCAACCCCGAGGGGACCCGACAGGC
CCGAAGGAATAGAAGAAGAAGGTGGAGAGAGAGACAGAGACAGATCCATTCGATTAGTGAACGGATCTCG
ACGGTATCGGTTAACTTTTAAAAGAAAAGGGGGGATTGGGGGGTACAGTGCAGGGGAAAGAATAGTAGAC
ATAATAGCAACAGACATACAAACTAAAGAATTACAAAAACAAATTACAAAATTCAAAATTTTATCGTCCA
GTGTGGTGGAATTCTGCAGATATCAACAAGTTTGTACAAAAAAGCAGGCTCCACCATGGGAACCGACATT
GATTATTGACTAGGCTTTTGCAAAAAGCTTTGCAAAGATGGATAAAGTTTTAAACAGAGAGGAATCTTTG
CAGCTAATGGACCTTCTAGGTCTTGAAAGGAGTGGGAATT
